>Addgene plasmid #105360 | pJOG299 | addgene full sequence | sequence record 206420 | Addgene NGS Result
GTGGCTCTTCAGTGGACGAAAGGGCCTCGTGATACGCCTATTTTTATAGGTTAATGTCATGATAATAATG
GTTTCTTAGACGTCAGGTGGCACTTTTCGGGGAAATGTGCGCGGAACCCCTATTTGTTTATTTTTCTAAA
TACATTCAAATATGTATCCGCTCATGAGACAATAACCCTGATAAATGCTTCAATAATATTGAAAAAGGAA
GAGTATGCGCTCACGCAACTGGTCCAGAACCTTGACCGAACGCAGCGGTGGTAACGGCGCAGTGGCGGTT
TTCATGGCTTGTTATGACTGTTTTTTTTTGGGGTACAGTCTATGCCTCGGGCATCCAAGCAGCAAGCGCG
TTACGCCGTGGGTCGATGTTTGATGTTATGGAGCAGCAACGATGTTACGCAGCAGGGCAGTCGCCCTAAA
ACAAAGTTAAACATCATGAGGGAAGCGGTGATCGCCGAAGTATCGACTCAACTATCAGAGGTAGTTGGCG
TCATCGAGCGCCATCTCGAACCGACGTTGCTGGCCGTACATTTGTACGGCTCCGCAGTGGATGGCGGCCT
GAAGCCACACAGCGATATTGATTTGCTGGTTACGGTGACCGTAAGGCTTGATGAAACAACGCGGCGAGCT
TTGATCAACGACCTTTTGGAAACTTCGGCTTCCCCTGGAGAGAGCGAGATTCTCCGCGCTGTAGAAGTCA
CCATTGTTGTGCACGACGACATCATTCCGTGGCGTTATCCAGCTAAGCGCGAACTGCAATTTGGAGAATG
GCAGCGCAATGACATTCTTGCAGGTATCTTCGAGCCAGCCACGATCGACATTGATCTGGCTATCTTGCTG
ACAAAAGCAAGAGAACATAGCGTTGCCTTGGTAGGTCCAGCGGCGGAGGAACTCTTTGATCCGGTTCCTG
AACAGGATCTATTTGAGGCGCTAAATGAAACCTTAACGCTATGGAACTCGCCGCCCGACTGGGCTGGCGA
TGAGCGAAATGTAGTGCTTACGTTGTCCCGCATTTGGTACAGCGCAGTAACCGGCAAAATCGCGCCGAAG
GATGTCGCTGCCGACTGGGCAATGGAGCGCCTGCCGGCCCAGTATCAGCCCGTCATACTTGAAGCTAGAC
AGGCTTATCTTGGACAAGAAGAAGATCGCTTGGCCTCGCGCGCAGATCAGTTGGAAGAATTTGTCCATTA
CGTAAAAGGCGAGATCACCAAGGTAGTCGGCAAATAACTGTCAGACCAAGTTTACTCATATATACTTTAG
ATTGATTTAAAACTTCATTTTTAATTTAAAAGGATCTAGGTGAAGATCCTTTTTGATAATCTCATGACCA
AAATCCCTTAACGTGAGTTTTCGTTCCACTGAGCGTCAGACCCCGTAGAAAAGATCAAAGGATCTTCTTG
AGATCCTTTTTTTCTGCGCGTAATCTGCTGCTTGCAAACAAAAAAACCACCGCTACCAGCGGTGGTTTGT
TTGCCGGATCAAGAGCTACCAACTCTTTTTCCGAAGGTAACTGGCTTCAGCAGAGCGCAGATACCAAATA
CTGTTCTTCTAGTGTAGCCGTAGTTAGGCCACCACTTCAAGAACTCTGTAGCACCGCCTACATACCTCGC
TCTGCTAATCCTGTTACCAGTGGCTGCTGCCAGTGGCGATAAGTCGTGTCTTACCGGGTTGGACTCAAGA
CGATAGTTACCGGATAAGGCGCAGCGGTCGGGCTGAACGGGGGGTTCGTGCACACAGCCCAGCTTGGAGC
GAACGACCTACACCGAACTGAGATACCTACAGCGTGAGCTATGAGAAAGCGCCACGCTTCCCGAAGGGAG
AAAGGCGGACAGGTATCCGGTAAGCGGCAGGGTCGGAACAGGAGAGCGCACGAGGGAGCTTCCAGGGGGA
AACGCCTGGTATCTTTATAGTCCTGTCGGGTTTCGCCACCTCTGACTTGAGCGTCGATTTTTGTGATGCT
CGTCAGGGGGGCGGAGCCTATGGAAAAACGCCAGCAACGCGGCCTTTTTACGGTTCCTGGCCTTTTGCTG
GCCTTTTGCTCACATGTTCTTTCCTGCGTTATCCCCTGATTCTGTGGATAACCGTATTACCGCCTTTGAG
TGAGCTGATACCGCTCGCCGCAGCCGAACGACCGAGCGCAGCGAGTCAGTGAGCGAGGAAGCGGAAGAGC
GCCCAATACGCAAACCGCCTCTCCCCGCGCGTTGGCCGATTCATTAATCACTCTGTGGTCTCAGGAGAAA
ACACCAAATAAGAGAAGAAATGGAAAAAACAGAAAGAAATTTTTTAACAAGAAAAATCAATTAGTCCTCA
AACCTGAGATATTTAAAGTAATCAACTAAAACAGGAACACTTGACTAACAAAGAAATTTGAAACGTGGTC
CAACTTTCACTTAATTATATTGTTTTCTCTAAGGCTTATGCAATATATGCCTTAAGCAAATGCCGAATCT
GTTTTTTTTTTTTNTGTTATTGGATATTGACTGAAAATAAGGGGTTTTTTCACACTTGAAGATCTCAAAA
GAGAAAACTATTACAACGGAAATTCATTGTAAAAGAAGTGATTAAGCAAATTGAGCAAAGGTTTTTATGT
GGTTTATTTCATTATATGATTGACATCAAATTGTATATATATGGTTGTTTTATTTAACAATATATATGGA
TATAACGTACAAACTAAATATGTTTGATTGACGAAAAAAAATATATGTATGTTTGATTAACAACATAGCA
CATATTCAACTGATTTTTGTCCTGATCATCTACAACTTAATAAGAACACACAACATTGAACAAATCTTTG
ACAAAATACTATTTTTGGGTTTGAAATTTTGAATACTTACAATTATTCTTCTCGATCTTCCTCTCTTTCC
TTAAATCCTGCGTACAAATCCGTCGACGCAATACATTACACAGTTGTCAATTGGTTCTCAGCTCTACCAA
AAACATCTATTGCCAAAAGAAAGGTCTATTTGTACTTCACTGTTACAGCTGAGAACATTAAATATAATAA
GCAAATTTGATAAAACAAAGGGTTCTCACCTTATTCCAAAAGAATAGTGTAAAATAGGGTAATAGAGAAA
TGTTAATAAAAGGAAATTAAAAATAGATATTTTGGTTGGTTCAGATTTTGTTTCGTAGATCTACAGGGAA
ATCTCCGCCGTCAATGCAAAGCGAAGGTGACACTTGGGGAAGGACCAGTGGTCCGTACAATGTTACTTAC
CCATTTCTCTTCACGAGACGTCGATAATCAAATTGTTTATTTTCATATTTTTAAGTCCGCAGTTTTATTA
AAAAATCATGGACCCGACATTAGTACGAGATATACCAATGAGAAGTCGACACGCAAATCCTAAAGAAACC
ACTGTGGTTTTTGCAAACAAGAGAAACCAGCTTTAGCTTTTCCCTAAAACCACTCTTACCCAAATCTCTC
CATAAATAAAGATCCCGAGACTCAAACACAAGTCTTTTTATAAAGGAAAGAAAGAAAAACTTTCCTAATT
GGTTCATACCAAAGTCTGAGCTCTTCTTTATATCTCTCTTGTAGTTTCTTATTGGGGGTCTTTGTTTTGT
TTGGTTCTTTTAGAGTAAGAAGTTTCTTAAAAAAGGATCAAAAATGTGAGACCACGAA
Features (pLannotate 1.2.2; 6 found; start..end, strand, type, name):
    110..214     +  promoter       AmpR promoter: bla
    205..285     -  CDS            int (fragment): INT2_ECOLX - Protein inferred from homology: Swiss-Prot protein existence level 3. Putative integrase believed to be involved in the insertion of antibiotic resistance genes into plasmids and transposons. From Escherichia coli.
    373..429     +  CDS            GmR (fragment): gentamycin acetyltransferase; aacC1; confers resistance to gentamycin
    436..1224    +  CDS            aadA: S3AD_ECOLX - Experimental evidence at protein level: Swiss-Prot protein existence level 1. Mediates bacterial resistance to the antibiotics streptomycin and spectinomycin. From Escherichia coli.
   1398..1986    +  rep_origin     ori: high-copy-number ColE1/pMB1/pBR322/pUC origin of replication
   2169..2218    +  CDS            lacI (fragment): lac repressor; lacI; The lac repressor binds to the lac operator to inhibit transcription in E. coli. This inhibition can be relieved by adding lactose or isopropyl-β-D-thiogalactopyranoside (IPTG).
