[The description below was written by a language model from this plasmid's Addgene catalogue record and pLannotate feature annotations shown in this document.]
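Description:
pJOG299 is a Modular Cloning (MoClo) level 0 part plasmid for plant synthetic biology, built in the pICH41295 backbone, which is the standard acceptor for promoter-type modules in this Golden Gate-based system. It is a small (about 3.6 kb) E. coli plasmid that replicates from a high-copy ColE1/pUC-type origin and is selected with spectinomycin through the aadA aminoglycoside adenylyltransferase gene. The feature table also picks up an AmpR (bla) promoter upstream of the resistance region, along with short fragments annotated as an integron integrase, a gentamicin acetyltransferase and lacI. These are partial remnants of the backbone's origins rather than functional genes.

The payload is a roughly 1,400 bp promoter fragment of the Arabidopsis thaliana APETALA1 gene (AP1, At1g69120). The automated annotation does not label this insert, but it presumably occupies the unannotated region downstream of the origin. The fragment was inserted via BpiI sites that were destroyed during cloning, and internal BsaI and BpiI recognition sites were removed ("domesticated"). This lets the part be released and assembled with type IIS enzymes without being cut internally. In the MoClo workflow such a module is combined with coding sequence, tag and terminator parts to build plant transcription units, here placing a gene of interest under AP1 regulatory control. The record gives no detail on the expression pattern or on specific applications beyond synthetic biology. The depositor notes a mixed base population at one position within the promoter region, but reports that the construct has been functionally verified.
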