Addgene plasmid #105360: pJOG299
Purpose: Synthetic biology
Depositing lab: Johannes Stuttmann. Depositing organization: Martin-Luther-Universitaet Halle-Wittenberg. Publication: Peripheral infrastructure vectors and an extended set of plant parts for the Modular Cloning system. Gantner J, Ordon J, Ilse T, Kretschmer C, Gruetzner R, Lofke C, Dagdas Y, Burstenbinder K, Marillonnet S, Stuttmann J. PLoS One. 2018 May 30;13(5):e0197185. doi: 10.1371/journal.pone.0197185. eCollection 2018. PubMed 29847550.
Backbone
  Vector backbone: pICH41295 (Engler et al., 2014)
  Vector type: Synthetic Biology
Growth in bacteria
  Bacterial resistance: Spectinomycin, 50 μg/mL
  Growth temperature: 37°C
  Growth strain: DH5alpha
  Copy number: High Copy
Gene/Insert
  Gene/Insert name: promotor AP1 (At1g69120;1400bp)
  Species: A. thaliana (mustard weed)
  Mutation: BsaI/ BpiI restriction sites removed
  Cloning method: Restriction Enzyme; 5′ cloning site BpiI (destroyed during cloning); 3′ cloning site BpiI (destroyed during cloning)
  Sequencing primers: 5′ CTTTGAGTGAGCTGATACCG; 3′ GGGTTCCGCGCACATTTC
Terms and licenses: Academic/Nonprofit Terms; Industry Terms: Not Available to Industry
Depositor comments: Addgene and the depositing lab have detected a mixed population at base 2464, which occurs in the promoter region. However, this construct has been functionally verified and should function as described in the associated publication.
How to cite: pJOG299 was a gift from Johannes Stuttmann (Addgene plasmid # 105360 ; http://n2t.net/addgene:105360 ; RRID:Addgene_105360)
